>Addgene plasmid #31809 | pJRT.Agro.CLCrVA.008 | addgene full sequence | sequence record 209791 | Addgene NGS Result
AATTCGAGCTCCACTTGGGATAGGTTAAGAAAATATGTCTGGCTTGTAAACGAAAAGAATCGGGGTTTCT
AGGCATTTTTTAAATAGTGACCCAGGACTCAAAAACTAGCTCTCAACTTCTCTCATATGTTGTGGAGTCT
GGAGTCCTTTATATATGTTTACGCTATAGAAGGCATTTGGGGACTCTCCCGGGCCCACCATAGGACTCCA
TACCGCGGCCATCTATATAATATTACTGATGGCCGCGCGGATTTTGGAGCCCCCTTTTGTCGTTAGCGCG
ACCTTTAATTCAAATTAAAGGTTGCTTTTTTCTATCGTCCGATCATTTTGCGCCTGACTAGCCTAGATAT
TAGCAACAACTTCGCGGCTAAGTTGTTGACCGTCAAGTATAAATTAATGGGCTTATGGCCTAATGGGTAT
AGAGCAAAATGGCATGCCTGCAGACTAGTGAATTCGCTAGCGTTAACTGGCCATAATCCTGTGTATGCAA
CGTTGAAAATTCGGATCTATTTTTACGATTCGATCATGAATTAATAAAATTTAAATTTTATTGAATGATT
TTCTAGTACATAACTGACATACGACTTATCAGTTGCGAAACGAACAGCTCTAATTACATTGTTAAGTGAA
ATTACGCCTAATTCGTCTAAGTACAACATAACCAACTGTTTAAACCTAATTAAATAAGTCGACCCAGAAG
CTGTCAGAGATGTCGTCCAGACTTGGAAGTTCAGGTAAGCTTTGTGGAGATGCAACGCTCTCCGTAAGTT
GTGGTTGAATCGGATCTGGACGTGGTATATACGCGTCCTGGTGTATAGCAGATCCTCTACTCCGTATATC
TTGAAATATAGGGGATTTATTATCTCCCAGATATACACGCCATTCTCTGCCTGACGTGCAGTGATGATTT
CCCCTGTGCGTGAATCCATGACCGGTGCAGCCTATGTGGAAGTATATGGTGCACCCACAGTTTAGATCAA
TGCGTCGTCGTCTAATCGCCCTCCTCTTGGCTTGCCTGTGTGCCTTCTTGATAGAGGGGGGCGTCGAGAG
TGATGAAGATAACATTCTTGAGAGTCCAATGTTTGAGCGACGCATTTTCCGCTTTATCCAGGAAATCTTT
ATAGCTGGATCCCTCGCCTGGATTGCAAAGCACGATTGAAGGGATCCCTCCTTTAATTTGAACTGGTTTC
CCGTACTTGCAATTTGACTGCCAGTCTTTTTGGGCCCCAAGAAGCTCTTTCCAATGCTTTAGCTTTAGGT
ATTGCGGTGCTACGTCATCAATGACGTTATAGGCAACATTATTCGAGTACACTCGATTATTGAAGTCCAG
GTGTCCACTGAGGTAATTATGTGGGCCTAAAGCACGAGCCCACATCGTCTTGCCCGTTCTAGAATCACCT
TCCACTATGAGACTAACTGGTCTTACAGGCCGCGCAGCGGGACCCATTCCAAAATAATCATCCGCCCATT
CTTGCATCTGTTCAGGAACGTTAGTGAAAGAGGAAAGTGGAAATGGAGGGACCCATTGTTCAGGCGCCTT
TTTGAAAAGGCGTTCCAAGTTCGCTGTAATGTTATGGTAACTCACGATGAACGCCCTTGGATCTCCGGCC
CGGATAATTGCAAGAGCTTCCGCCAAACTAGGTGCATTGATGGCGTTATAATAGACGTCGTCTTTATTCT
TCTTTGTACCCCCAGGCACTTTGAACTGTCCGGATTCACAACAATCGCCGTCTTTGGTGATGTAATTCTT
GACGGCGTTGGCGTCTTTGGCTGCTTGTATGTTTGGGTGAAAATTGGTCGACCTTCTGGGGTGAGTAAGG
TCGAAAAATCTCTTATTCTTGATGTTGGACTTTCCAGAGAGTTGGATGAGACAGTGAAGGTGTGGGAATC
CGTCCGAGTGCTCCTCTCTGGCAACTCGAATATATGTTGGTTTGACGACTGACCATGATAAGGTTTGAAG
CATTTGAAGAGCTTCATTTTTTGGGATATCGCACTTGGGATAGGTTAAGAAAATATGTCTGGCTTGTAAA
CGAAAAGAATCGGGGTTTCTAGGCATTTTTTAAATAGTGACCCAGGACTCAAAAACTAGCTCTCAACTTC
TCTCATATGTTGTGGAGTCTGGAGTCCTTTATATATGTTTACGCTATAGAAGGCATTTGGGGACTCTCCC
GGGCCCACCATAGGACTCCATACCGCGGCCATCTATATAATATTACTGATGGCCGCGCGGATTTTGGAGC
CCCCTTTTGTCGTTAGCGCGACCTTTAATTCAAATTAAAGGTTGCTTTTTTCTATCGTCCAATCATTTTG
CGCCTGACTAGCCTAGATATTAGCAACAACTTCGCGACTAAGTTGTTGACCGTCAAGTATAAATTAATGG
GCTTATGGCCCAATGGGTATAGAGCAAAATGCCCAAGCGTGATGCCCCGTGGCGCTTATTAGCGGGTACG
TCTAAGGTAAGTCGAAATGCCAACTACTCTCCCTTGAGAGTATTGGGCCCTAAAGTTAATAAGGGACCTC
GACCTGCAGGCATGCAAGCTTGGCACTGGCCGTCGTTTTACAACGTCGTGACTGGGAAAACCCTGGCGTT
ACCCAACTTAATCGCCTTGCAGCACATCCCCCTTTCGCCAGCTGGCGTAATAGCGAAGAGGCCCGCACCG
ATCGCCCTTCCCAACAGTTGCGCAGCCTGAATGGCGAATGCTAGAGCAGCTTGAGCTTGGATCAGATTGT
CGTTTCCCGCCTTCAGTTTAAACTATCAGTGTTTGACAGGATATATTGGCGGGTAAACCTAAGAGAAAAG
AGCGTTTATTAGAATAATCGGATATTTAAAAGGGCGTGAAAAGGTTTATCCGTTCGTCCATTTGTATGTG
CATGCCAACCACAGGGTTCCCCTCGGGATCAAAGTACTTTGATCCAACCCCTCCGCTGCTATAGTGCAGT
CGGCTTCTGACGTTCAGTGCAGCCGTCTTCTGAAAACGACATGTCGCACAAGTCCTAAGTTACGCGACAG
GCTGCCGCCCTGCCCTTTTCCTGGCGTTTTCTTGTCGCGTGTTTTAGTCGCATAAAGTAGAATACTTGCG
ACTAGAACCGGAGACATTACGCCATGAACAAGAGCGCCGCCGCTGGCCTGCTGGGCTATGCCCGCGTCAG
CACCGACGACCAGGACTTGACCAACCAACGGGCCGAACTGCACGCGGCCGGCTGCACCAAGCTGTTTTCC
GAGAAGATCACCGGCACCAGGCGCGACCGCCCGGAGCTGGCCAGGATGCTTGACCACCTACGCCCTGGCG
ACGTTGTGACAGTGACCAGGCTAGACCGCCTGGCCCGCAGCACCCGCGACCTACTGGACATTGCCGAGCG
CATCCAGGAGGCCGGCGCGGGCCTGCGTAGCCTGGCAGAGCCGTGGGCCGACACCACCACGCCGGCCGGC
CGCATGGTGTTGACCGTGTTCGCCGGCATTGCCGAGTTCGAGCGTTCCCTAATCATCGACCGCACCCGGA
GCGGGCGCGAGGCCGCCAAGGCCCGAGGCGTGAAGTTTGGCCCCCGCCCTACCCTCACCCCGGCACAGAT
CGCGCACGCCCGCGAGCTGATCGACCAGGAAGGCCGCACCGTGAAAGAGGCGGCTGCACTGCTTGGCGTG
CATCGCTCGACCCTGTACCGCGCACTTGAGCGCAGCGAGGAAGTGACGCCCACCGAGGCCAGGCGGCGCG
GTGCCTTCCGTGAGGACGCATTGACCGAGGCCGACGCCCTGGCGGCCGCCGAGAATGAACGCCAAGAGGA
ACAAGCATGAAACCGCACCAGGACGGCCAGGACGAACCGTTTTTCATTACCGAAGAGATCGAGGCGGAGA
TGATCGCGGCCGGGTACGTGTTCGAGCCGCCCGCGCACGTCTCAACCGTGCGGCTGCATGAAATCCTGGC
CGGTTTGTCTGATGCCAAGCTGGCGGCCTGGCCGGCCAGCTTGGCCGCTGAAGAAACCGAGCGCCGCCGT
CTAAAAAGGTGATGTGTATTTGAGTAAAACAGCTTGCGTCATGCGGTCGCTGCGTATATGATGCGATGAG
TAAATAAACAAATACGCAAGGGGAACGCATGAAGGTTATCGCTGTACTTAACCAGAAAGGCGGGTCAGGC
AAGACGACCATCGCAACCCATCTAGCCCGCGCCCTGCAACTCGCCGGGGCCGATGTTCTGTTAGTCGATT
CCGATCCCCAGGGCAGTGCCCGCGATTGGGCGGCCGTGCGGGAAGATCAACCGCTAACCGTTGTCGGCAT
CGACCGCCCGACGATTGACCGCGACGTGAAGGCCATCGGCCGGCGCGACTTCGTAGTGATCGACGGAGCG
CCCCAGGCGGCGGACTTGGCTGTGTCCGCGATCAAGGCAGCCGACTTCGTGCTGATTCCGGTGCAGCCAA
GCCCTTACGACATATGGGCCACCGCCGACCTGGTGGAGCTGGTTAAGCAGCGCATTGAGGTCACGGATGG
AAGGCTACAAGCGGCCTTTGTCGTGTCGCGGGCGATCAAAGGCACGCGCATCGGCGGTGAGGTTGCCGAG
GCGCTGGCCGGGTACGAGCTGCCCATTCTTGAGTCCCGTATCACGCAGCGCGTGAGCTACCCAGGCACTG
CCGCCGCCGGCACAACCGTTCTTGAATCAGAACCCGAGGGCGACGCTGCCCGCGAGGTCCAGGCGCTGGC
CGCTGAAATTAAATCAAAACTCATTTGAGTTAATGAGGTAAAGAGAAAATGAGCAAAAGCACAAACACGC
TAAGTGCCGGCCGTCCGAGCGCACGCAGCAGCAAGGCTGCAACGTTGGCCAGCCTGGCAGACACGCCAGC
CATGAAGCGGGTCAACTTTCAGTTGCCGGCGGAGGATCACACCAAGCTGAAGATGTACGCGGTACGCCAA
GGCAAGACCATTACCGAGCTGCTATCTGAATACATCGCGCAGCTACCAGAGTAAATGAGCAAATGAATAA
ATGAGTAGATGAATTTTAGCGGCTAAAGGAGGCGGCATGGAAAATCAAGAACAACCAGGCACCGACGCCG
TGGAATGCCCCATGTGTGGAGGAACGGGCGGTTGGCCAGGCGTAAGCGGCTGGGTTGCCTGCCGGCCCTG
CAATGGCACTGGAACCCCCAAGCCCGAGGAATCGGCGTGAGCGGTCGCAAACCATCCGGCCCGGTACAAA
TCGGCGCGGCGCTGGGTGATGACCTGGTGGAGAAGTTGAAGGCCGCGCAGGCCGCCCAGCGGCAACGCAT
CGAGGCAGAAGCACGCCCCGGTGAATCGTGGCAAGCGGCCGCTGATCGAATCCGCAAAGAATCCCGGCAA
CCGCCGGCAGCCGGTGCGCCGTCGATTAGGAAGCCGCCCAAGGGCGACGAGCAACCAGATTTTTTCGTTC
CGATGCTCTATGACGTGGGCACCCGCGATAGTCGCAGCATCATGGACGTGGCCGTTTTCCGTCTGTCGAA
GCGTGACCGACGAGCTGGCGAGGTGATCCGCTACGAGCTTCCAGACGGGCACGTAGAGGTTTCCGCAGGG
CCGGCCGGCATGGCCAGTGTGTGGGATTACGACCTGGTACTGATGGCGGTTTCCCATCTAACCGAATCCA
TGAACCGATACCGGGAAGGGAAGGGAGACAAGCCCGGCCGCGTGTTCCGTCCACACGTTGCGGACGTACT
CAAGTTCTGCCGGCGAGCCGATGGCGGAAAGCAGAAAGACGACCTGGTAGAAACCTGCATTCGGTTAAAC
ACCACGCACGTTGCCATGCAGCGTACGAAGAAGGCCAAGAACGGCCGCCTGGTGACGGTATCCGAGGGTG
AAGCCTTGATTAGCCGCTACAAGATCGTAAAGAGCGAAACCGGGCGGCCGGAGTACATCGAGATCGAGCT
AGCTGATTGGATGTACCGCGAGATCACAGAAGGCAAGAACCCGGACGTGCTGACGGTTCACCCCGATTAC
TTTTTGATCGATCCCGGCATCGGCCGTTTTCTCTACCGCCTGGCACGCCGCGCCGCAGGCAAGGCAGAAG
CCAGATGGTTGTTCAAGACGATCTACGAACGCAGTGGCAGCGCCGGAGAGTTCAAGAAGTTCTGTTTCAC
CGTGCGCAAGCTGATCGGGTCAAATGACCTGCCGGAGTACGATTTGAAGGAGGAGGCGGGGCAGGCTGGC
CCGATCCTAGTCATGCGCTACCGCAACCTGATCGAGGGCGAAGCATCCGCCGGTTCCTAATGTACGGAGC
AGATGCTAGGGCAAATTGCCCTAGCAGGGGAAAAAGGTCGAAAAGGTCTCTTTCCTGTGGATAGCACGTA
CATTGGGAACCCAAAGCCGTACATTGGGAACCGGAACCCGTACATTGGGAACCCAAAGCCGTACATTGGG
AACCGGTCACACATGTAAGTGACTGATATAAAAGAGAAAAAAGGCGATTTTTCCGCCTAAAACTCTTTAA
AACTTATTAAAACTCTTAAAACCCGCCTGGCCTGTGCATAACTGTCTGGCCAGCGCACAGCCGAAGAGCT
GCAAAAAGCGCCTACCCTTCGGTCGCTGCGCTCCCTACGCCCCGCCGCTTCGCGTCGGCCTATCGCGGCC
GCTGGCCGCTCAAAAATGGCTGGCCTACGGCCAGGCAATCTACCAGGGCGCGGACAAGCCGCGCCGTCGC
CACTCGACCGCCGGCGCCCACATCAAGGCACCCTGCCTCGCGCGTTTCGGTGATGACGGTGAAAACCTCT
GACACATGCAGCTCCCGGAGACGGTCACAGCTTGTCTGTAAGCGGATGCCGGGAGCAGACAAGCCCGTCA
GGGCGCGTCAGCGGGTGTTGGCGGGTGTCGGGGCGCAGCCATGACCCAGTCACGTAGCGATAGCGGAGTG
TATACTGGCTTAACTATGCGGCATCAGAGCAGATTGTACTGAGAGTGCACCATATGCGGTGTGAAATACC
GCACAGATGCGTAAGGAGAAAATACCGCATCAGGCGCTCTTCCGCTTCCTCGCTCACTGACTCGCTGCGC
TCGGTCGTTCGGCTGCGGCGAGCGGTATCAGCTCACTCAAAGGCGGTAATACGGTTATCCACAGAATCAG
GGGATAACGCAGGAAAGAACATGTGAGCAAAAGGCCAGCAAAAGGCCAGGAACCGTAAAAAGGCCGCGTT
GCTGGCGTTTTTCCATAGGCTCCGCCCCCCTGACGAGCATCACAAAAATCGACGCTCAAGTCAGAGGTGG
CGAAACCCGACAGGACTATAAAGATACCAGGCGTTTCCCCCTGGAAGCTCCCTCGTGCGCTCTCCTGTTC
CGACCCTGCCGCTTACCGGATACCTGTCCGCCTTTCTCCCTTCGGGAAGCGTGGCGCTTTCTCATAGCTC
ACGCTGTAGGTATCTCAGTTCGGTGTAGGTCGTTCGCTCCAAGCTGGGCTGTGTGCACGAACCCCCCGTT
CAGCCCGACCGCTGCGCCTTATCCGGTAACTATCGTCTTGAGTCCAACCCGGTAAGACACGACTTATCGC
CACTGGCAGCAGCCACTGGTAACAGGATTAGCAGAGCGAGGTATGTAGGCGGTGCTACAGAGTTCTTGAA
GTGGTGGCCTAACTACGGCTACACTAGAAGGACAGTATTTGGTATCTGCGCTCTGCTGAAGCCAGTTACC
TTCGGAAAAAGAGTTGGTAGCTCTTGATCCGGCAAACAAACCACCGCTGGTAGCGGTGGTTTTTTTGTTT
GCAAGCAGCAGATTACGCGCAGAAAAAAAGGATCTCAAGAAGATCCTTTGATCTTTTCTACGGGGTCTGA
CGCTCAGTGGAACGAAAACTCACGTTAAGGGCTGATGAATCCCCTAATGATTTTGGTAAAAATCATTAAG
TTAAGGTGGATACACATCTTGTCATATGATCAAATGGTTTCGCGAAAAATCAATAATCAGACAACAAGAT
GTGCGAACTCGATATTTTACACGACTCTCTTTACCAATTCTGCCCCGAATTACACTTAAAACGACTCAAC
AGCTTAACGTTGGCTTGCCACGCATTACTTGACTGTAAAACTCTCACTCTTACCGAACTTGGCCGTAACC
TGCCAACCAAAGCGAGAACAAAACATAACATCAAACGAATCGACCGATTGTTAGGTAATCGTCACCTCCA
CAAAGAGCGACTCGCTGTATACCGTTGGCATGCTAGCTTTATCTGTTCGGGCAATACGATGCCCATTGTA
CTTGTTGACTGGTCTGATATTCGTGAGCAAAAACGACTTATGGTATTGCGAGCTTCAGTCGCACTACACG
GTCGTTCTGTTACTCTTTATGAGAAAGCGTTCCCGCTTTCAGAGCAATGTTCAAAGAAAGCTCATGACCA
ATTTCTAGCCGACCTTGCGAGCATTCTACCGAGTAACACCACACCGCTCATTGTCAGTGATGCTGGCTTT
AAAGTGCCATGGTATAAATCCGTTGAGAAGCTGGGTTGGTACTGGTTAAGTCGAGTAAGAGGAAAAGTAC
AATATGCAGACCTAGGAGCGGAAAACTGGAAACCTATCAGCAACTTACATGATATGTCATCTAGTCACTC
AAAGACTTTAGGCTATAAGAGGCTGACTAAAAGCAATCCAATCTCATGCCAAATTCTATTGTATAAATCT
CGCTCTAAAGGCCGAAAAAATCAGCGCTCGACACGGACTCATTGTCACCACCCGTCACCTAAAATCTACT
CAGCGTCGGCAAAGGAGCCATGGGTTCTAGCAACTAACTTACCTGTTGAAATTCGAACACCCAAACAACT
TGTTAATATCTATTCGAAGCGAATGCAGATTGAAGAAACCTTCCGAGACTTGAAAAGTCCTGCCTACGGA
CTAGGCCTACGCCATAGCCGAACGAGCAGCTCAGAGCGTTTTGATATCATGCTGCTAATCGCCCTGATGC
TTCAACTAACATGTTGGCTTGCGGGCGTTCATGCTCAGAAACAAGGTTGGGACAAGCACTTCCAGGCTAA
CACAGTCAGAAATCGAAACGTACTCTCAACAGTTCGCTTAGGCATGGAAGTTTTGCGGCATTCTGGCTAC
ACAATAACAAGGGAAGACTTACTCGTGGCTGCAACCCTACTAGCTCAAAATTTATTCACACATGGTTACG
CTTTGGGGAAATTATGAGGGGATCTCTCAGCGTTAAGGGATTTTGGTCATGCATTCTAGGTACTAAAACA
ATTCATCCAGTAAAATATAATATTTTATTTTCTCCCAATCAGGCTTGATCCCCAGTAAGTCAAAAAATAG
CTCGACATACTGTTCTTCCCCGATATCCTCCCTGATCGACCGGACGCAGAAGGCAATGTCATACCACTTG
TCCGCCCTGCCGCTTCTCCCAAGATCAATAAAGCCACTTACTTTGCCATCTTTCACAAAGATGTTGCTGT
CTCCCAGGTCGCCGTGGGAAAAGACAAGTTCCTCTTCGGGCTTTTCCGTCTTTAAAAAATCATACAGCTC
GCGCGGATCTTTAAATGGAGTGTCTTCTTCCCAGTTTTCGCAATCCACATCGGCCAGATCGTTATTCAGT
AAGTAATCCAATTCGGCTAAGCGGCTGTCTAAGCTATTCGTATAGGGACAATCCGATATGTCGATGGAGT
GAAAGAGCCTGATGCACTCCGCATACAGCTCGATAATCTTTTCAGGGCTTTGTTCATCTTCATACTCTTC
CGAGCAAAGGACGCCATCGGCCTCACTCATGAGCAGATTGCTCCAGCCATCATGCCGTTCAAAGTGCAGG
ACCTTTGGAACAGGCAGCTTTCCTTCCAGCCATAGCATCATGTCCTTTTCCCGTTCCACATCATAGGTGG
TCCCTTTATACCGGCTGTCCGTCATTTTTAAATATAGGTTTTCATTTTCTCCCACCAGCTTATATACCTT
AGCAGGAGACATTCCTTCCGTATCTTTTACGCAGCGGTATTTTTCGATCAGTTTTTTCAATTCCGGTGAT
ATTCTCATTTTAGCCATTTATTATTTCCTTCCTCTTTTCTACAGTATTTAAAGATACCCCAAGAAGCTAA
TTATAACAAGACGAACTCCAATTCACTGTTCCTTGCATTCTAAAACCTTAAATACCAGAAAACAGCTTTT
TCAAAGTTGTTTTCAAAGTTGGCGTATAACATAGTATCGACGGAGCCGATTTTGAAACCGCGGTGATCAC
AGGCAGCAACGCTCTGTCATCGTTACAATCAACATGCTACCCTCCGCGAGATCATCCGTGTTTCAAACCC
GGCAGCTTAGTTGCCGTTCTTCCGAATAGCATCGGTAACATGAGCAAAGTCTGCCGCCTTACAACGGCTC
TCCCGCTGACGCCGTCCCGGACTGATGGGCTGCCTGTATCGAGTGGTGATTTTGTGCCGAGCTGCCGGTC
GGGGAGCTGTTGGCTGGCTGGTGGCAGGATATATTGTGGTGTAAACAAATTGACGCTTAGACAACTTAAT
AACACATTGCGGACGTTTTTAATGTACTGAATTAACGCCGAATTAATTCGGGGGATCTGGATTTTAGTAC
TGGATTTTGGTTTTAGGAATTAGAAATTTTATTGATAGAAGTATTTTACAAATACAAATACATACTAAGG
GTTTCTTATATGCTCAACACATGAGCGAAACCCTATAGGAACCCTAATTCCCTTATCTGGGAACTACTCA
CACATTATTATGGAGAAACTCGAGCTTGTCGATCGACAGATCCCGGTCGGCATCTACTCTATTTCTTTGC
CCTCGGACGAGTGCTGGGGCGTCGGTTTCCACTATCGGCGAGTACTTCTACACAGCCATCGGTCCAGACG
GCCGCGCTTCTGCGGGCGATTTGTGTACGCCCGACAGTCCCGGCTCCGGATCGGACGATTGCGTCGCATC
GACCCTGCGCCCAAGCTGCATCATCGAAATTGCCGTCAACCAAGCTCTGATAGAGTTGGTCAAGACCAAT
GCGGAGCATATACGCCCGGAGTCGTGGCGATCCTGCAAGCTCCGGATGCCTCCGCTCGAAGTAGCGCGTC
TGCTGCTCCATACAAGCCAACCACGGCCTCCAGAAGAAGATGTTGGCGACCTCGTATTGGGAATCCCCGA
ACATCGCCTCGCTCCAGTCAATGACCGCTGTTATGCGGCCATTGTCCGTCAGGACATTGTTGGAGCCGAA
ATCCGCGTGCACGAGGTGCCGGACTTCGGGGCAGTCCTCGGCCCAAAGCATCAGCTCATCGAGAGCCTGC
GCGACGGACGCACTGACGGTGTCGTCCATCACAGTTTGCCAGTGATACACATGGGGATCAGCAATCGCGC
ATATGAAATCACGCCATGTAGTGTATTGACCGATTCCTTGCGGTCCGAATGGGCCGAACCCGCTCGTCTG
GCTAAGATCGGCCGCAGCGATCGCATCCATAGCCTCCGCGACCGGTTGTAGAACAGCGGGCAGTTCGGTT
TCAGGCAGGTCTTGCAACGTGACACCCTGTGAACGGCGGGAGATGCAATAGGTCAGGCTCTCGCTAAACT
CCCCAATGTCAAGCACTTCCGGAATCGGGAGCGCGGCCGATGCAAAGTGCCGATAAACATAACGATCTTT
GTAGAAACCATCGGCGCAGCTATTTACCCGCAGGACATATCCACGCCCTCCTACATCGAAGCTGAAAGCA
CGAGATTCTTCGCCCTCCGAGAGCTGCATCAGGTCGGAGACGCTGTCGAACTTTTCGATCAGAAACTTCT
CGACAGACGTCGCGGTGAGTTCAGGCTTTTTCATATCTCATTGCCCCCCGGATCTGCGAAAGCTCGAGAG
AGATAGATTTGTAGAGAGAGACTGGTGATTTCAGCGTGTCCTCTCCAAATGAAATGAACTTCCTTATATA
GAGGAAGGGTCTTGCGAAGGATAGTGGGATTGTGCGTCATCCCTTACGTCAGTGGAGATATCACATCAAT
CCACTTGCTTTGAAGACGTGGTTGGAACGTCTTCTTTTTCCACGATGCTCCTCGTGGGTGGGGGTCCATC
TTTGGGACCACTGTCGGCAGAGGCATCTTGAACGATAGCCTTTCCTTTATCGCAATGATGGCATTTGTAG
GTGCCACCTTCCTTTTCTACTGTCCTTTTGATGAAGTGACAGATAGCTGGGCAATGGAATCCGAGGAGGT
TTCCCGATATTACCCTTTGTTGAAAAGTCTCAATAGCCCTTTGGTCTTCTGAGACTGTATCTTTGATATT
CTTGGAGTAGACGAGAGTGTCGTGCTCCACCATGTTCACATCAATCCACTTGCTTTGAAGACGTGGTTGG
AACGTCTTCTTTTTCCACGATGCTCCTCGTGGGTGGGGGTCCATCTTTGGGACCACTGTCGGCAGAGGCA
TCTTGAACGATAGCCTTTCCTTTATCGCAATGATGGCATTTGTAGGTGCCACCTTCCTTTTCTACTGTCC
TTTTGATGAAGTGACAGATAGCTGGGCAATGGAATCCGAGGAGGTTTCCCGATATTACCCTTTGTTGAAA
AGTCTCAATAGCCCTTTGGTCTTCTGAGACTGTATCTTTGATATTCTTGGAGTAGACGAGAGTGTCGTGC
TCCACCATGTTGGCAAGCTGCTCTAGCCAATACGCAAACCGCCTCTCCCCGCGCGTTGGCCGATTCATTA
ATGCAGCTGGCACGACAGGTTTCCCGACTGGAAAGCGGGCAGTGAGCGCAACGCAATTAATGTGAGTTAG
CTCACTCATTAGGCACCCCAGGCTTTACACTTTATGCTTCCGGCTCGTATGTTGTGTGGAATTGTGAGCG
GATAACAATTTCACACAGGAAACAGCTATGACATGATTACG
Features (pLannotate 1.2.2; 24 found; start..end, strand, type, name):
    475..531     +  CDS            CAPSD_ABMVW (fragment): Experimental evidence at protein level: Swiss-Prot protein existence level 1. Encapsidates the viral DNA into characteristic twinned ('geminate') particles. Binds the genomic viral ssDNA and shuttles it into and out of the cell nucleus. The CP of bipartite geminiviruses is not required for cell-to-cell or systemic movement. From Abutilon mosaic virus (isolate West India) (AbMV).
    534..929     -  CDS            REN_TGMVY: Experimental evidence at protein level: Swiss-Prot protein existence level 1. Increases viral DNA accumulation. Enhances infectivity and symptom expression (By similarity). From Tomato golden mosaic virus (strain Yellow vein) (TGMV).
   1007..2056    -  CDS            REP_BGYMJ: Experimental evidence at protein level: Swiss-Prot protein existence level 1. Essential for the replication of viral ssDNA. The closed circular ssDNA genome is first converted to a superhelical dsDNA. Rep binds a specific region at the genome origin of replication. It introduces an endonucleolytic nick within the conserved sequence 5'- TAATATTAC-3' in the intergenic region of the genome present in all geminiviruses, thereby initiating the rolling circle replication (RCR). Following cleavage, binds covalently to the 5'-phosphate of DNA as a tyrosyl ester. The cleavage gives rise to a free 3'-OH
   2409..2513    +  CDS            CAPSD_ABMVW (fragment): Experimental evidence at protein level: Swiss-Prot protein existence level 1. Encapsidates the viral DNA into characteristic twinned ('geminate') particles. Binds the genomic viral ssDNA and shuttles it into and out of the cell nucleus. The CP of bipartite geminiviruses is not required for cell-to-cell or systemic movement. From Abutilon mosaic virus (isolate West India) (AbMV).
   2519..2541    +  misc_feature   MCS (fragment): pUC18/19 multiple cloning site
   2544..2698    +  CDS            lacZα (fragment): LacZα fragment of β-galactosidase; lacZ fragment
   2764..2788    +  misc_feature   RB T-DNA repeat: right border repeat from nopaline C58 T-DNA
   3128..3529    +  CDS            Y4CG_SINFN (fragment): Protein inferred from homology: Swiss-Prot protein existence level 3. From Sinorhizobium fredii (strain NBRC 101917 / NGR234).
   4089..4718    +  CDS            pVS1 StaA: stability protein from the Pseudomonas plasmid pVS1 (Heeb et al., 2000)
   5147..6220    +  CDS            pVS1 RepA: replication protein from the Pseudomonas plasmid pVS1 (Heeb et al., 2000)
   6286..6480    +  rep_origin     pVS1 oriV: origin of replication for the Pseudomonas plasmid pVS1 (Heeb et al., 2000)
   6683..6722    +  CDS            rop (fragment): Rop protein, which maintains plasmids at low copy number; rop
   6824..6964    +  misc_feature   bom: basis of mobility region from pBR322
   7150..7738    -  rep_origin     ori: high-copy-number ColE1/pMB1/pBR322/pUC origin of replication
   7846..7915    -  ncRNA          RNA-OUT: Accession: RF00240 - RNA-OUT
   9163..9957    -  CDS            KanR: aminoglycoside phosphotransferase; aphA-3; confers resistance to kanamycin
  10382..10406   +  misc_feature   LB T-DNA repeat: left border repeat from nopaline C58 T-DNA
  10484..10658   -  polyA_signal   CaMV poly(A) signal: cauliflower mosaic virus polyadenylation signal
  10699..11724   -  CDS            HygR: hygromycin B phosphotransferase confers resistance to hygromycin
  11791..12467   -  promoter       CaMV 35S promoter (enhanced): cauliflower mosaic virus 35S promoter with a duplicated enhancer region
  12557..12645   +  CDS            lacI (fragment): lac repressor; lacI; The lac repressor binds to the lac operator to inhibit transcription in E. coli. This inhibition can be relieved by adding lactose or isopropyl-β-D-thiogalactopyranoside (IPTG).
  12658..12679   +  protein_bind   CAP binding site: CAP binding activates transcription in the presence of cAMP. E. coli catabolite activator protein
  12694..12724   +  promoter       lac promoter: promoter for the E. coli lac operon
  12728..12750   +  protein_bind   lac operator (fragment): The lac repressor binds to the lac operator to inhibit transcription in E. coli. This inhibition can be relieved by adding lactose or isopropyl-β-D-thiogalactopyranoside (IPTG). lac repressor encoded by lacI
