[The description below was written by a language model from this plasmid's Addgene catalogue record and pLannotate feature annotations shown in this document.]
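Description:
pJRT.Agro.CLCrVA.008 is an Agrobacterium binary vector built on pCAMBIA 1300 that carries the empty-vector form of the A component of the cotton leaf crumple virus (CLCrV, a bipartite begomovirus) virus-induced gene silencing system. The roughly 2.5 kb viral insert was placed between the SacI and SalI sites of the backbone polylinker, so it lies within the T-DNA between the nopaline-type left and right border repeats. The plasmid has a ColE1/pBR322-type origin with the bom mobilisation region for E. coli. It also carries the pVS1 origin with RepA and the StaA stability protein for maintenance in Agrobacterium. Bacterial selection is by kanamycin (aphA-3). The T-DNA also carries a plant hygromycin resistance cassette driven by an enhanced CaMV 35S promoter and ended by the CaMV polyadenylation signal.

The annotated viral features, identified by homology to related geminivirus proteins, include the replication initiator Rep and the replication enhancer REN. Only short fragments matching the coat protein are present, one at each end of the insert. That pattern fits a silencing vector in which most of the coat protein gene has been removed to accept a host gene fragment, although the record does not describe this design explicitly. As the "empty" A component, it most plausibly serves as a negative control and as a parent for silencing constructs. The associated work concerns low-cost delivery of the CLCrV silencing system in cotton. A bipartite begomovirus would normally also need a B component, which is not part of this record.

The sequenced plasmid (about 12.8 kb) is larger than the catalogued 11.4 kb. The depositor notes an IS4-family transposase insertion upstream of the kanamycin cassette, which matches the RNA-OUT annotation there. It reportedly did not affect silencing in cotton but may reduce kanamycin tolerance.
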