Addgene plasmid #31809: pJRT.Agro.CLCrVA.008
Depositing lab: Niki Robertson. Depositing organization: North Carolina State University. Publication: Method: low-cost delivery of the cotton leaf crumple virus-induced gene silencing system. Tuttle JR, Haigler CH, Robertson D. Plant Methods. 2012 Aug 1;8(1):27. doi: 10.1186/1746-4811-8-27. PubMed 22853641.
Backbone
  Vector backbone: pCAMBIA 1300
  Backbone manufacturer: Cambia Labs
  Backbone size w/o insert (bp): 8935
  Total vector size (bp): 11443
  Modifications to backbone: CLCrV VIGS A component empty vector was inserted between the SacI and SalI sites in the pCAMBIA 1300 backbone.
  Vector type: Agrobacterium Binary
  Selectable markers: Hygromycin
Growth in bacteria
  Bacterial resistance: Kanamycin, 50 μg/mL
  Growth temperature: 37°C
  Growth strain: NEB Stable
  Copy number: High Copy
Gene/Insert
  Gene/Insert name: JRTCLCrVA.008 (alt names: JRT.008; CLCrVA:Empty Vector)
  Species: Begomovirus
  Insert size (bp): 2508
  GenBank ID: EU541444.1
  Cloning method: Restriction Enzyme; 5′ cloning site SacI (not destroyed); 3′ cloning site SalI (destroyed during cloning)
  Sequencing primers: 5′ AACAGCTATGACCATG; 3′ GTAAAACGACGGCCAGT
Terms and licenses: Academic/Nonprofit Terms; Industry Terms: Not Available to Industry
Depositor comments: Addgene NGS results have detected an IS4 family transposase upstream of the kanamycin resistance cassette. This element had no effect on virus-induced gene silencing of genes in cotton in the depositing lab. However, the concentration of kanamycin for selection may need to be reduced from 50 to 25 mg/l.
How to cite: pJRT.Agro.CLCrVA.008 was a gift from Niki Robertson (Addgene plasmid # 31809 ; http://n2t.net/addgene:31809 ; RRID:Addgene_31809)
