>Addgene plasmid #31809 | pJRT.Agro.CLCrVA.008 | addgene partial sequence | sequence record 50882 | M13_pUC_rev
AAGTTGTTGACCGTCAAGTATAAATTAATGGGCTTATGGCCTAATGGGTATAGAGCAAAATGGCATGCCT
GCAGACTAGTGAATTCGCTAGCGTTAACTGGCCATAATCCTGTGTATGCAACGTTGAAAATTCGGATCTA
TTTTTACGATTCGATCATGAATTAATAAAATTTAAATTTTATTGAATGATTTTCTAGTACATAACTGACA
TACGACTTATCAGTTGCGAAACGAACAGCTCTAATTACATTGTTAAGTGAAATTACGCCTAATTCGTCTA
AGTACAACATAACCAACTGTTTAAACCTAATTAAATAAGTCGACCCAGAAGCTGTCAGAGATGTCGTCCA
GACTTGGAAGTT
